>Addgene plasmid #15480 | pLKO.1-mPRAS40 | addgene full sequence | sequence record 196859 | Addgene assembled sequence
GGGGTTGGGGTTGCGCCTTTTCCAAGGCAGCCCTGGGTTTGCGCAGGGACGCGGCTGCTCTGGGCGTGGT
TCCGGGAAACGCAGCGGCGCCGACCCTGGGTCTCGCACATTCTTCACGTCCGTTCGCAGCGTCACCCGGA
TCTTCGCCGCTACCCTTGTGGGCCCCCCGGCGACGCTTCCTGCTCCGCCCCTAAGTCGGGAAGGTTCCTT
GCGGTTCGCGGCGTGCCGGACGTGACAAACGGAAGCCGCACGTCTCACTAGTACCCTCGCAGACGGACAG
CGCCAGGGAGCAATGGCAGCGCGCCGACCGCGATGGGCTGTGGCCAATAGCGGCTGCTCAGCAGGGCGCG
CCGAGAGCAGCGGCCGGGAAGGGGCGGTGCGGGAGGCGGGGTGTGGGGCGGTAGTGTGGGCCCTGTTCCT
GCCCGCGCGGTGTTCCGCATTCTGCAAGCCTCCGGAGCGCACGTCGGCAGTCGGCTCCCTCGTTGACCGA
ATCACCGACCTCTCTCCCCAGGGGGATCCACCGGAGCTTACCATGACCGAGTACAAGCCCACGGTGCGCC
TCGCCACCCGCGACGACGTCCCCAGGGCCGTACGCACCCTCGCCGCCGCGTTCGCCGACTACCCCGCCAC
GCGCCACACCGTCGATCCGGACCGCCACATCGAGCGGGTCACCGAGCTGCAAGAACTCTTCCTCACGCGC
GTCGGGCTCGACATCGGCAAGGTGTGGGTCGCGGACGACGGCGCCGCGGTGGCGGTCTGGACCACGCCGG
AGAGCGTCGAAGCGGGGGCGGTGTTCGCCGAGATCGGCCCGCGCATGGCCGAGTTGAGCGGTTCCCGGCT
GGCCGCGCAGCAACAGATGGAAGGCCTCCTGGCGCCGCACCGGCCCAAGGAGCCCGCGTGGTTCCTGGCC
ACCGTCGGCGTCTCGCCCGACCACCAGGGCAAGGGTCTGGGCAGCGCCGTCGTGCTCCCCGGAGTGGAGG
CGGCCGAGCGCGCCGGGGTGCCCGCCTTCCTGGAGACCTCCGCGCCCCGCAACCTCCCCTTCTACGAGCG
GCTCGGCTTCACCGTCACCGCCGACGTCGAGGTGCCCGAAGGACCGCGCACCTGGTGCATGACCCGCAAG
CCCGGTGCCTGACGCCCGCCCCACGACCCGCAGCGCCCGACCGAAAGGAGCGCACGACCCCATGCATCGG
TACCTTTAAGACCAATGACTTACAAGGCAGCTGTAGATCTTAGCCACTTTTTAAAAGAAAAGGGGGGACT
GGAAGGGCTAATTCACTCCCAACGAAGACAAGATCTGCTTTTTGCTTGTACTGGGTCTCTCTGGTTAGAC
CAGATCTGAGCCTGGGAGCTCTCTGGCTAACTAGGGAACCCACTGCTTAAGCCTCAATAAAGCTTGCCTT
GAGTGCTTCAAGTAGTGTGTGCCCGTCTGTTGTGTGACTCTGGTAACTAGAGATCCCTCAGACCCTTTTA
GTCAGTGTGGAAAATCTCTAGCAGTAGTAGTTCATGTCATCTTATTATTCAGTATTTATAACTTGCAAAG
AAATGAATATCAGAGAGTGAGAGGAACTTGTTTATTGCAGCTTATAATGGTTACAAATAAAGCAATAGCA
TCACAAATTTCACAAATAAAGCATTTTTTTCACTGCATTCTAGTTGTGGTTTGTCCAAACTCATCAATGT
ATCTTATCATGTCTGGCTCTAGCTATCCCGCCCCTAACTCCGCCCATCCCGCCCCTAACTCCGCCCAGTT
CCGCCCATTCTCCGCCCCATGGCTGACTAATTTTTTTTATTTATGCAGAGGCCGAGGCCGCCTCGGCCTC
TGAGCTATTCCAGAAGTAGTGAGGAGGCTTTTTTGGAGGCCTAGGGACGTACCCAATTCGCCCTATAGTG
AGTCGTATTACGCGCGCTCACTGGCCGTCGTTTTACAACGTCGTGACTGGGAAAACCCTGGCGTTACCCA
ACTTAATCGCCTTGCAGCACATCCCCCTTTCGCCAGCTGGCGTAATAGCGAAGAGGCCCGCACCGATCGC
CCTTCCCAACAGTTGCGCAGCCTGAATGGCGAATGGG
[124 nt withheld, positions 2068-2191]
C
[91 nt withheld, positions 2193-2283]
A
[49 nt withheld, positions 2285-2333]
CCTTTGACGTTGGAGTCCACGTTCTTT
[37 nt withheld, positions 2361-2397]
ACCCTATCTCGGTCTATTCTTTTGATTTATAAGGGATTTTGCCGATTTCGGCCTATTGGTTAAAAAATGA
GCTGATTTAACAAAAATTTAACGCGAATTTTAACAAAATATTAACGCTTACAATTTAGGTGGCACTTTTC
GGGGAAATGTGCGCGGAACCCCTATTTGTTTATTTTTCTAAATACATTCAAATATGTATCCGCTCATGAG
ACAATAACCCTGATAAATGCTTCAATAATATTGAAAAAGGAAGAGTATGAGTATTCAACATTTCCGTGTC
GCCCTTATTCCCTTTTTTGCGGCATTTTGCCTTCCTGTTTTTGCTCACCCAGAAACGCTGGTGAAAGTAA
AAGATGCTGAAGATCAGTTGGGTGCACGAGTGGGTTACATCGAACTGGATCTCAACAGCGGTAAGATCCT
TGAGAGTTTTCGCCCCGAAGAACGTTTTCCAATGATGAGCACTTTTAAAGTTCTGCTATGTGGCGCGGTA
TTATCCCGTATTGACGCCGGGCAAGAGCAACTCGGTCGCCGCATACACTATTCTCAGAATGACTTGGTTG
AGTACTCACCAGTCACAGAAAAGCATCTTACGGATGGCATGACAGTAAGAGAATTATGCAGTGCTGCCAT
AACCATGAGTGATAACACTGCGGCCAACTTACTTCTGACAACGATCGGAGGACCGAAGGAGCTAACCGCT
TTTTTGCACAACATGGGGGATCATGTAACTCGCCTTGATCGTTGGGAACCGGAGCTGAATGAAGCCATAC
CAAACGACGAGCGTGACACCACGATGCCTGTAGCAATGGCAACAACGTTGCGCAAACTATTAACTGGCGA
ACTACTTACTCTAGCTTCCCGGCAACAATTAATAGACTGGATGGAGGCGGATAAAGTTGCAGGACCACTT
CTGCGCTCGGCCCTTCCGGCTGGCTGGTTTATTGCTGATAAATCTGGAGCCGGTGAGCGTGGGTCTCGCG
GTATCATTGCAGCACTGGGGCCAGATGGTAAGCCCTCCCGTATCGTAGTTATCTACACGACGGGGAGTCA
GGCAACTATGGATGAACGAAATAGACAGATCGCTGAGATAGGTGCCTCACTGATTAAGCATTGGTAACTG
TCAGACCAAGTTTACTCATATATACTTTAGATTGATTTAAAACTTCATTTTTAATTTAAAAGGATCTAGG
TGAAGATCCTTTTTGATAATCTCATGACCAAAATCCCTTAACGTGAGTTTTCGTTCCACTGAGCGTCAGA
CCCCGTAGAAAAGATCAAAGGATCTTCTTGAGATCCTTTTTTTCTGCGCGTAATCTGCTGCTTGCAAACA
AAAAAACCACCGCTACCAGCGGTGGTTTGTTTGCCGGATCAAGAGCTACCAACTCTTTTTCCGAAGGTAA
CTGGCTTCAGCAGAGCGCAGATACCAAATACTGTTCTTCTAGTGTAGCCGTAGTTAGGCCACCACTTCAA
GAACTCTGTAGCACCGCCTACATACCTCGCTCTGCTAATCCTGTTACCAGTGGCTGCTGCCAGTGGCGAT
AAGTCGTGTCTTACCGGGTTGGACTCAAGACGATAGTTACCGGATAAGGCGCAGCGGTCGGGCTGAACGG
GGGGTTCGTGCACACAGCCCAGCTTGGAGCGAACGACCTACACCGAACTGAGATACCTACAGCGTGAGCT
ATGAGAAAGCGCCACGCTTCCCGAAGGGAGAAAGGCGGACAGGTATCCGGTAAGCGGCAGGGTCGGAACA
GGAGAGCGCACGAGGGAGCTTCCAGGGGGAAACGCCTGGTATCTTTATAGTCCTGTCGGGTTTCGCCACC
TCTGACTTGAGCGTCGATTTTTGTGATGCTCGTCAGGGGGGCGGAGCCTATGGAAAAACGCCAGCAACGC
GGCCTTTTTACGGTTCCTGGCCTTTTGCTGGCCTTTTGCTCACATGTTCTTTCCTGCGTTATCCCCTGAT
TCTGTGGATAACCGTATTACCGCCTTTGAGTGAGCTGATACCGCTCGCCGCAGCCGAACGACCGAGCGCA
GCGAGTCAGTGAGCGAGGAAGCGGAAGAGCGCCCAATACGCAAACCGCCTCTCCCCGCGCGTTGGCCGAT
TCATTAATGCAGCTGGCACGACAGGTTTCCCGACTGGAAAGCGGGCAGTGAGCGCAACGCAATTAATGTG
AGTTAGCTCACTCATTAGGCACCCCAGGCTTTACACTTTATGCTTCCGGCTCGTATGTTGTGTGGAATTG
TGAGCGGATAACAATTTCACACAGGAAACAGCTATGACCATGATTACGCCAAGCGCGCAATTAACCCTCA
CTAAAGGGAACAAAAGCTGGAGCTGCAAGCTTAATGTAGTCTTATGCAATACTCTTGTAGTCTTGCAACA
TGGTAACGATGAGTTAGCAACATGCCTTACAAGGAGAGAAAAAGCACCGTGCATGCCGATTGGTGGAAGT
AAGGTGGTACGATCGTGCCTTATTAGGAAGGCAACAGACGGGTCTGACATGGATTGGACGAACCACTGAA
TTGCCGCATTGCAGAGATATTGTATTTAAGTGCCTAGCTCGATACATAAACGGGTCTCTCTGGTTAGACC
AGATCTGAGCCTGGGAGCTCTCTGGCTAACTAGGGAACCCACTGCTTAAGCCTCAATAAAGCTTGCCTTG
AGTGCTTCAAGTAGTGTGTGCCCGTCTGTTGTGTGACTCTGGTAACTAGAGATCCCTCAGACCCTTTTAG
TCAGTGTGGAAAATCTCTAGCAGTGGCGCCCGAACAGGGACTTGAAAGCGAAAGGGAAACCAGAGGAGCT
CTCTCGACGCAGGACTCGGCTTGCTGAAGCGCGCACGGCAAGAGGCGAGGGGCGGCGACTGGTGAGTACG
CCAAAAATTTTGACTAGCGGAGGCTAGAAGGAGAGAGATGGGTGCGAGAGCGTCAGTATTAAGCGGGGGA
GAATTAGATCGCGATGGGAAAAAATTCGGTTAAGGCCAGGGGGAAAGAAAAAATATAAATTAAAACATAT
AGTATGGGCAAGCAGGGAGCTAGAACGATTCGCAGTTAATCCTGGCCTGTTAGAAACATCAGAAGGCTGT
AGACAAATACTGGGACAGCTACAACCATCCCTTCAGACAGGATCAGAAGAACTTAGATCATTATATAATA
CAGTAGCAACCCTCTATTGTGTGCATCAAAGGATAGAGATAAAAGACACCAAGGAAGCTTTAGACAAGAT
AGAGGAAGAGCAAAACAAAAGTAAGACCACCGCACAGCAAGCGGCCGCTGATCTTCAGACCTGGAGGAGG
AGATATGAGGGACAATTGGAGAAGTGAATTATATAAATATAAAGTAGTAAAAATTGAACCATTAGGAGTA
GCACCCACCAAGGCAAAGAGAAGAGTGGTGCAGAGAGAAAAAAGAGCAGTGGGAATAGGAGCTTTGTTCC
TTGGGTTCTTGGGAGCAGCAGGAAGCACTATGGGCGCAGCGTCAATGACGCTGACGGTACAGGCCAGACA
ATTATTGTCTGGTATAGTGCAGCAGCAGAACAATTTGCTGAGGGCTATTGAGGCGCAACAGCATCTGTTG
CAACTCACAGTCTGGGGCATCAAGCAGCTCCAGGCAAGAATCCTGGCTGTGGAAAGATACCTAAAGGATC
AACAGCTCCTGGGGATTTGGGGTTGCTCTGGAAAACTCATTTGCACCACTGCTGTGCCTTGGAATGCTAG
TTGGAGTAATAAATCTCTGGAACAGATTTGGAATCACACGACCTGGATGGAGTGGGACAGAGAAATTAAC
AATTACACAAGCTTAATACACTCCTTAATTGAAGAATCGCAAAACCAGCAAGAAAAGAATGAACAAGAAT
TATTGGAATTAGATAAATGGGCAAGTTTGTGGAATTGGTTTAACATAACAAATTGGCTGTGGTATATAAA
ATTATTCATAATGATAGTAGGAGGCTTGGTAGGTTTAAGAATAGTTTTTGCTGTACTTTCTATAGTGAAT
AGAGTTAGGCAGGGATATTCACCATTATCGTTTCAGACCCACCTCCCAACCCCGAGGGGACCCGACAGGC
CCGAAGGAATAGAAGAAGAAGGTGGAGAGAGAGACAGAGACAGATCCATTCGATTAGTGAACGGATCTCG
ACGGTATCGATCACGAGACTAGCCTCGAGCGGCCGCCCCCTTCACCGAGGGCCTATTTCCCATGATTCCT
TCATATTTGCATATACGATACAAGGCTGTTAGAGAGATAATTGGAATTAATTTGACTGTAAACACAAAGA
TATTAGTACAAAATACGTGACGTAGAAAGTAATAATTTCTTGGGTAGTTTGCAGTTTTAAAATTATGTTT
TAAAATGGACTATCATATGCTTACCGTAACTTGAAAGTATTTCGATTTCTTGGCTTTATATATCTTGTGG
AAAGGACGAAACACCGGTGAGCCCACTGAAACAGAGACACTCGAGTGTCTCTGTTTCAGTGGGCTCTTTT
TGAATTCTCGACCTCGAGACAAATGGCAGTATTCATCCACAATTTTAAAAGAAAAGGGGGGATTGGGGGG
TACAGTGCAGGGGAAAGAATAGTAGACATAATAGCAACAGACATACAAACTAAAGAATTACAAAAACAAA
TTACAAAAATTCAAAATTTTCGGGTTTATTACAGGGACAGCAGAGATCCACTTTGGCCGCGGCTCGAG
Features (pLannotate 1.2.2; 25 found; start..end, strand, type, name):
      1..511     +  promoter       hPGK promoter: human phosphoglycerate kinase 1 promoter
    533..1132    +  CDS            PuroR: puromycin N-acetyltransferase; pac from Streptomyces alboniger; confers resistance to puromycin
   1175..1258    +  CDS            nef (fragment): NEF_HV1Z2 - Experimental evidence at protein level: Swiss-Prot protein existence level 1. Extracellular Nef protein targets CD4(+) T-lymphocytes for apoptosis by interacting with CXCR4 surface receptors. From Human immunodeficiency virus type 1 group M subtype D (isolate Z2/CDC-Z34) (HIV-1).
   1260..1493    +  LTR            3' LTR (ΔU3): self-inactivating 3' long terminal repeat (LTR) from HIV-1
   1565..1686    +  polyA_signal   SV40 poly(A) signal: SV40 polyadenylation signal
   1726..1861    +  rep_origin     SV40 ori: SV40 origin of replication
   1882..1900    -  promoter       T7 promoter: promoter for bacteriophage T7 RNA polymerase
   1908..2063    +  CDS            lacZα (fragment): LacZα fragment of β-galactosidase; lacZ fragment
   2068..2496    +  rep_origin     f1 ori (sequence partly withheld): f1 bacteriophage origin of replication; arrow indicates direction of (+) strand synthesis
   2549..2653    +  promoter       AmpR promoter: bla
   2654..3514    +  CDS            AmpR: β-lactamase; bla; confers resistance to ampicillin, carbenicillin, and related antibiotics
   3685..4273    +  rep_origin     ori: high-copy-number ColE1/pMB1/pBR322/pUC origin of replication
   4456..4548    +  CDS            lacI (fragment): lac repressor; lacI; The lac repressor binds to the lac operator to inhibit transcription in E. coli. This inhibition can be relieved by adding lactose or isopropyl-β-D-thiogalactopyranoside (IPTG).
   4561..4582    +  protein_bind   CAP binding site: CAP binding activates transcription in the presence of cAMP. E. coli catabolite activator protein
   4597..4627    +  promoter       lac promoter: promoter for the E. coli lac operon
   4635..4651    +  protein_bind   lac operator: The lac repressor binds to the lac operator to inhibit transcription in E. coli. This inhibition can be relieved by adding lactose or isopropyl-β-D-thiogalactopyranoside (IPTG). lac repressor encoded by lacI
   4696..4714    +  promoter       T3 promoter: promoter for bacteriophage T3 RNA polymerase
   4742..4968    +  promoter       RSV promoter: Rous sarcoma virus enhancer/promoter
   4969..5149    +  LTR            5' LTR (truncated): truncated 5' long terminal repeat (LTR) from HIV-1
   5196..5321    +  misc_feature   HIV-1 Ψ: packaging signal of human immunodeficiency virus type 1
   5305..5668    +  CDS            HIV-1 gag (fragment): gag protein from human immunodeficiency virus 1; gag
   5814..6047    +  misc_feature   RRE: The Rev response element (RRE) of HIV-1 allows for Rev-dependent mRNA export from the nucleus to the cytoplasm.
   6424..6524    +  CDS            Rev (fragment): human immunodeficiency virus 1 (HIV-1) Rev protein; rev; enhances nuclear export of unspliced and incompletely spliced viral mRNAs
   6574..6814    +  promoter       U6 promoter: RNA polymerase III promoter for human U6 snRNA
   6920..7037    +  misc_feature   cPPT/CTS: central polypurine tract and central termination sequence of HIV-1
