[The description below was written by a language model from this plasmid's Addgene catalogue record and pLannotate feature annotations shown in this document.]
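Description:
pLKO.1-mPRAS40 is a lentiviral RNAi plasmid built on the pLKO.1 backbone that delivers a short hairpin RNA against mouse PRAS40 (gene symbol Akt1s1), the Akt substrate linked to mTOR signalling. The 59 bp hairpin insert was cloned between the AgeI and EcoRI sites, both of which are retained. It sits in the gap between the annotated human U6 promoter and the cPPT/CTS element. The hairpin itself is not called out as a feature in the table. U6 is an RNA polymerase III promoter, suited to producing short, defined transcripts that the cell processes into siRNA to knock down the target mRNA.

The viral portion follows a third-generation, self-inactivating design. An RSV promoter fused to a truncated HIV-1 5' LTR drives genomic RNA production in packaging cells. It is followed by the Ψ packaging signal with adjoining gag fragment, the Rev response element for nuclear export of the unspliced genome, and the cPPT/CTS, which aids transduction. The ΔU3 3' LTR inactivates LTR promoter activity after integration. Within the proviral region, a human PGK promoter drives puromycin N-acetyltransferase, so transduced mammalian cells can be selected with puromycin. Packaging functions are not encoded and must be supplied in trans.

In bacteria the plasmid is maintained at high copy through a ColE1/pUC-type origin with ampicillin resistance. An f1 origin, SV40 origin and poly(A) signal, and residual lac, T3 and T7 elements are carried over from the backbone. The associated publication indicates it was used for stable PRAS40 knockdown in mouse cells to study insulin signalling to mTOR.
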