Addgene plasmid #15480: pLKO.1-mPRAS40
Depositing lab: Do-Hyung Kim. Depositing organization: University of Minnesota. Publication: Insulin signalling to mTOR mediated by the Akt/PKB substrate PRAS40. Vander Haar E, Lee SI, Bandhakavi S, Griffin TJ, Kim DH. Nat Cell Biol. 2007 Mar . 9(3):316-23. 10.1038/ncb1547 PubMed 17277771.
Backbone
  Vector backbone: pLKO.1
  Backbone size w/o insert (bp): 7000
  Vector type: Mammalian Expression, Lentiviral, RNAi
  Selectable markers: Puromycin
Growth in bacteria
  Bacterial resistance: Ampicillin, 100 μg/mL
  Growth temperature: 37°C
  Growth strain: Stbl3
  Copy number: High Copy
Gene/Insert
  Gene/Insert name: PRAS40 shRNA (alt name: PRAS40)
  Species: M. musculus (mouse)
  Insert size (bp): 59
  Entrez Gene: Akt1s1 (a.k.a. 1110012J22Rik, AI227026, Lobe, Lobel, PRAS40)
  Cloning method: Restriction Enzyme; 5′ cloning site AgeI (not destroyed); 3′ cloning site EcoRI (not destroyed)
  Sequencing primers: 5′ LKO.1 5'
Terms and licenses: Academic/Nonprofit Terms; Industry Terms: Not Available to Industry
Depositor comments: Target sequence for mouse PRAS40 is 5'-GAGCCCACTGAAACAGAGACA-3'.
How to cite: pLKO.1-mPRAS40 was a gift from Do-Hyung Kim (Addgene plasmid # 15480 ; http://n2t.net/addgene:15480 ; RRID:Addgene_15480)
