>Addgene plasmid #15480 | pLKO.1-mPRAS40 | addgene partial sequence | sequence record 21970 | 15480 with LKO.1 5'
AAACACCGGTGAGCCCACTGAAACAGAGACACTCGAGTGTCTCTGTTTCAGTGGGCTCTTTTTGAATTCT
CGACCTCGAGACAAATGGCAGTATTCATCCACAATTTTAAAAGAAAAGGGGGGATTGGGGGGTACAGTGC
AGGGGAAAGAATAGTAGACATAATAGCAACAGACATACAAACTAAAGAATTACAAAAACAAATTACAAAA
ATTCAAAATTTTCGGGTTTATTACAGGGACAGCAGAGATCCACTTTGGCCGCGGCTCGAGGGGGTTGGGG
TTGCGCCTTTTCCAAGGCAGCCCTGGGTTTGCGCAGGGACGCGGCTGCTCTGGGCGTGGTTCCGGGAAAC
GCAGCGGCGCCGACCCTGGGTCTCGCACATTCTTCACGTCCGTTCGCAGCGTCACCCGGATCTTCGCCGC
TACCCTTGTGGGCCCCCCGGCGACGCTTCCTGCTCCGCCCCTAAGTCGGGAAGGTTCCTTGCGGTTCGCG
GCGTGCCGGACGTGACAAACGGAAGCCGCACGTCTCACTAGTACCCTCGCAGACGGACAGCGCCAGGGAG
CAATGGCAGCGCGCCGACCGCGATGGGCTGTGGCCAATAGCGGCTGCTCAGCAGGGCGCGCCGAGAGCAG
CGGCCGGGAAGGGGCGGTGCGGGAGGCGGGGTGTGGGGCGGTAGTGTGGGCCCTGTTCCTGCCCGCGCGG
TGTTCCGCATTCTGCAAGCCTCCGGAGCGCACGTCGGCAGTCGGCTCCCTCGTTGACCGAATCACCGACC
TCTCTCCCCAGGGGGGATCCACCGGAGCTTACCATGACCGAGTACAAGCCCACGGTGCGCCTCGCCACCC
GCGACGACGTCCCCAGGGGCGTACGCACCCTCGCCGCCG
